Addgene plasmid #154981: pWPI-IRES-Bla-Ak-ACE2
Purpose: Lentiviral vector expressing Human ACE2
Depositing lab: Sonja Best. Depositing organization: National Institute of Allergy and Infectious Diseases (NIAID).
Backbone
  Vector backbone: pWPI-IRES-Bla-Ak
  Vector type: Lentiviral
Growth in bacteria
  Bacterial resistance: Ampicillin, 100 μg/mL
  Growth temperature: 37°C
  Growth strain: NEB Stable
  Copy number: High Copy
Gene/Insert
  Gene/Insert name: ACE2
  Species: H. sapiens (human)
  Insert size (bp): 2418
  Entrez Gene: ACE2 (a.k.a. ACEH)
  Cloning method: Gibson Cloning
Terms and licenses: Academic/Nonprofit Terms; Industry Terms: Not Available to Industry
How to cite: pWPI-IRES-Bla-Ak-ACE2 was a gift from Sonja Best (Addgene plasmid # 154981 ; http://n2t.net/addgene:154981 ; RRID:Addgene_154981)
