[The description below was written by a language model from this plasmid's Addgene catalogue record and pLannotate feature annotations shown in this document.]
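Description:
pWPI-IRES-Bla-Ak-ACE2 is an HIV-1-based lentiviral transfer vector, about 13.2 kb, built on the pWPI-IRES-Bla-Ak backbone for stable expression of human ACE2 in mammalian cells. It is propagated in E. coli through a high-copy ColE1/pUC-type origin and selected with ampicillin via the β-lactamase gene. The repository lists a recombination-tolerant strain for growth, which is a common choice for plasmids carrying repeated LTR sequences.

The viral portion is bounded by LTR sequences that the automated annotation calls truncated. It contains the Ψ packaging signal with an adjoining gag fragment, the Rev response element for Rev-dependent nuclear export of the genomic RNA, and a cPPT/CTS element that aids nuclear import of the reverse-transcribed genome. A loxP site lies just upstream of the downstream LTR; if it is copied to both ends during reverse transcription, the integrated provirus could be excised with Cre, although the record does not state this as an intended use.

Expression is driven by the constitutive EF-1α promoter, which produces a bicistronic transcript. The full-length ACE2 coding sequence, inserted by Gibson assembly, is followed by an EMCV IRES and the blasticidin S deaminase gene, so blasticidin-resistant transduced cells should also express ACE2. A WPRE downstream enhances transcript stability and expression.

The backbone outside the LTRs carries remnants of older vectors, including an SV40 promoter, gpt fragments, SV40 small t intron and poly(A) sequences, and pBR322-derived fragments; these are not part of the packaged genome. The stated purpose is simply lentiviral expression of human ACE2. ACE2 is known as a coronavirus entry receptor, but the record does not name a specific application.
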