Features (pLannotate 1.2.2; 34 found; start..end, strand, type, name):
      1..330     +  CDS            nef (fragment): NEF_HV1BR - Experimental evidence at protein level: Swiss-Prot protein existence level 1. Extracellular Nef protein targets CD4(+) T-lymphocytes for apoptosis by interacting with CXCR4 surface receptors (PubMed:14990729). From Human immunodeficiency virus type 1 group M subtype B (isolate BRU/LAI) (HIV-1).
    378..635     +  LTR            5' LTR (truncated): truncated 5' long terminal repeat (LTR) from HIV-1
    682..807     +  misc_feature   HIV-1 Ψ: packaging signal of human immunodeficiency virus type 1
    791..1154    +  CDS            HIV-1 gag (fragment): gag protein from human immunodeficiency virus 1; gag
   1300..1533    +  misc_feature   RRE: The Rev response element (RRE) of HIV-1 allows for Rev-dependent mRNA export from the nucleus to the cytoplasm.
   1910..2010    +  CDS            Rev (fragment): human immunodeficiency virus 1 (HIV-1) Rev protein; rev; enhances nuclear export of unspliced and incompletely spliced viral mRNAs
   2072..2138    +  CDS            small t antigen (fragment): SV40 (simian virus 40) small t antigen
   2145..3323    +  promoter       EF-1α promoter: strong constitutive promoter for human elongation factor EF-1α
   3371..3488    +  misc_feature   cPPT/CTS: central polypurine tract and central termination sequence of HIV-1
   3535..5949    +  CDS            ACE2: ACE2_HUMAN - Experimental evidence at protein level: Swiss-Prot protein existence level 1. [Isoform 2]: (Microbial infection) Non-functional as a receptor for human coronavirus SARS-CoV-2. From Homo sapiens (Human).
   6031..6582    +  misc_feature   IRES: internal ribosome entry site (IRES) of the encephalomyocarditis virus (EMCV)
   6585..6983    +  CDS            BSD: blasticidin S deaminase; Aspergillus terreus BSD; confers resistance to blasticidin
   7006..7048    +  misc_feature   MCS (fragment): pBluescript multiple cloning site
   7058..7646    +  misc_feature   WPRE: woodchuck hepatitis virus posttranscriptional regulatory element
   7665..7769    +  CDS            nef (fragment): NEF_HV1LA - Experimental evidence at protein level: Swiss-Prot protein existence level 1. Extracellular Nef protein targets CD4(+) T-lymphocytes for apoptosis by interacting with CXCR4 surface receptors. From Human immunodeficiency virus type 1 group M subtype B (isolate Lai) (HIV-1).
   7790..7823    +  protein_bind   loxP: Cre-mediated recombination occurs in the 8-bp core sequence (GCATACAT). Cre recombinase
   7843..8023    +  LTR            5' LTR (truncated): truncated 5' long terminal repeat (LTR) from HIV-1
   8048..8066    -  promoter       SP6 promoter: promoter for bacteriophage SP6 RNA polymerase
   8294..8573    +  CDS            TcR (fragment): tetracycline efflux protein; tet; confers resistance to tetracycline
   8574..8622    -  misc_feature   bom (fragment): basis of mobility region from pBR322
   8724..8759    -  CDS            rop (fragment): Rop protein, which maintains plasmids at low copy number; rop
   8854..8958    +  promoter       AmpR promoter: bla
   8959..9819    +  CDS            AmpR: β-lactamase; bla; confers resistance to ampicillin, carbenicillin, and related antibiotics
   9990..10578   +  rep_origin     ori: high-copy-number ColE1/pMB1/pBR322/pUC origin of replication
  10761..10817   +  CDS            lacI (fragment): lac repressor; lacI; The lac repressor binds to the lac operator to inhibit transcription in E. coli. This inhibition can be relieved by adding lactose or isopropyl-β-D-thiogalactopyranoside (IPTG).
  10824..11153   +  promoter       SV40 promoter: SV40 enhancer and early promoter
  11353..11472   +  CDS            gpt (fragment): XGPT_ECOLI - Also known as gpp, gxu. Experimental evidence at protein level: Swiss-Prot protein existence level 1. Purine salvage pathway enzyme that catalyzes the transfer of the ribosyl-5-phosphate group from 5-phospho-alpha-D-ribose 1- diphosphate (PRPP) to the N9 position of the 6-oxopurines guanine and xanthine to form the corresponding ribonucleotides GMP (guanosine 5'- monophosphate) and XMP (xanthosine 5'-monophosphate), with the release of PPi. To a lesser extent, also acts on hypoxanthine (PubMed:9100006, PubMed:3886014). Does not ribophosphorylate adenine (PubMed:3886014). From Esch
  11472..11807   +  CDS            gpt (fragment): XGPT_ECOLI - Also known as gpp, gxu. Experimental evidence at protein level: Swiss-Prot protein existence level 1. Purine salvage pathway enzyme that catalyzes the transfer of the ribosyl-5-phosphate group from 5-phospho-alpha-D-ribose 1- diphosphate (PRPP) to the N9 position of the 6-oxopurines guanine and xanthine to form the corresponding ribonucleotides GMP (guanosine 5'- monophosphate) and XMP (xanthosine 5'-monophosphate), with the release of PPi. To a lesser extent, also acts on hypoxanthine (PubMed:9100006, PubMed:3886014). Does not ribophosphorylate adenine (PubMed:3886014). From Esch
  11902..12207   +  CDS            frsA (fragment): FRSA_ECOLI - Also known as yafA. Experimental evidence at protein level: Swiss-Prot protein existence level 1. Catalyzes the hydrolysis of esters (PubMed:15808744). Displays esterase activity toward pNP-butyrate (PubMed:15808744). May stimulate mixed-acid fermentation by acting as a fermentation/respiration switch that down-regulates respiration and up- regulates fermentation rates (PubMed:15169777). From Escherichia coli (strain K12).
  12211..12285   +  CDS            small t antigen (fragment): SV40 (simian virus 40) small t antigen
  12287..12352   +  intron         small t intron: SV40 (simian virus 40) small t antigen intron
  12482..12502   +  CDS            SV40 NLS: nuclear localization signal of SV40 (simian virus 40) large T antigen
  12821..12904   +  CDS            large T antigen (fragment): large T antigen from SV40 (simian virus 40)
  12927..13061   +  polyA_signal   SV40 poly(A) signal: SV40 polyadenylation signal
>Addgene plasmid #154981 | pWPI-IRES-Bla-Ak-ACE2 | addgene full sequence | sequence record 309456 | Addgene NGS Result
TTGGAAGGGCTAATTCACTCCCAAAGAAGACAAGATATCCTTGATCTGTGGATCTACCACACACAAGGCT
ACTTCCCTGATTAGCAGAACTACACACCAGGGCCAGGGGTCAGATATCCACTGACCTTTGGATGGTGCTA
CAAGCTAGTACCAGTTGAGCCAGATAAGGTAGAAGAGGCCAATAAAGGAGAGAACACCAGCTTGTTACAC
CCTGTGAGCCTGCATGGGATGGATGACCCGGAGAGAGAAGTGTTAGAGTGGAGGTTTGACAGCCGCCTAG
CATTTCATCACGTGGCCCGAGAGCTGCATCCGGAGTACTTCAAGAACTGCTGATATCGAGCTTGCTACAA
GGGACTTTCCGCTGGGGACTTTCCAGGGAGGCGTGGCCTGGGCGGGACTGGGGAGTGGCGAGCCCTCAGA
TCCTGCATATAAGCAGCTGCTTTTTGCCTGTACTGGGTCTCTCTGGTTAGACCAGATCTGAGCCTGGGAG
CTCTCTGGCTAACTAGGGAACCCACTGCTTAAGCCTCAATAAAGCTTGCCTTGAGTGCTTCAAGTAGTGT
GTGCCCGTCTGTTGTGTGACTCTGGTAACTAGAGATCCCTCAGACCCTTTTAGTCAGTGTGGAAAATCTC
TAGCAGTGGCGCCCGAACAGGGACTTGAAAGCGAAAGGGAAACCAGAGGAGCTCTCTCGACGCAGGACTC
GGCTTGCTGAAGCGCGCACGGCAAGAGGCGAGGGGCGGCGACTGGTGAGTACGCCAAAAATTTTGACTAG
CGGAGGCTAGAAGGAGAGAGATGGGTGCGAGAGCGTCAGTATTAAGCGGGGGAGAATTAGATCGCGATGG
GAAAAAATTCGGTTAAGGCCAGGGGGAAAGAAAAAATATAAATTAAAACATATAGTATGGGCAAGCAGGG
AGCTAGAACGATTCGCAGTTAATCCTGGCCTGTTAGAAACATCAGAAGGCTGTAGACAAATACTGGGACA
GCTACAACCATCCCTTCAGACAGGATCAGAAGAACTTAGATCATTATATAATACAGTAGCAACCCTCTAT
TGTGTGCATCAAAGGATAGAGATAAAAGACACCAAGGAAGCTTTAGACAAGATAGAGGAAGAGCAAAACA
AAAGTAAGACCACCGCACAGCAAGCGGCCGCTGATCTTCAGACCTGGAGGAGGAGATATGAGGGACAATT
GGAGAAGTGAATTATATAAATATAAAGTAGTAAAAATTGAACCATTAGGAGTAGCACCCACCAAGGCAAA
GAGAAGAGTGGTGCAGAGAGAAAAAAGAGCAGTGGGAATAGGAGCTTTGTTCCTTGGGTTCTTGGGAGCA
GCAGGAAGCACTATGGGCGCAGCGTCAATGACGCTGACGGTACAGGCCAGACAATTATTGTCTGGTATAG
TGCAGCAGCAGAACAATTTGCTGAGGGCTATTGAGGCGCAACAGCATCTGTTGCAACTCACAGTCTGGGG
CATCAAGCAGCTCCAGGCAAGAATCCTGGCTGTGGAAAGATACCTAAAGGATCAACAGCTCCTGGGGATT
TGGGGTTGCTCTGGAAAACTCATTTGCACCACTGCTGTGCCTTGGAATGCTAGTTGGAGTAATAAATCTC
TGGAACAGATTTGGAATCACACGACCTGGATGGAGTGGGACAGAGAAATTAACAATTACACAAGCTTAAT
ACACTCCTTAATTGAAGAATCGCAAAACCAGCAAGAAAAGAATGAACAAGAATTATTGGAATTAGATAAA
TGGGCAAGTTTGTGGAATTGGTTTAACATAACAAATTGGCTGTGGTATATAAAATTATTCATAATGATAG
TAGGAGGCTTGGTAGGTTTAAGAATAGTTTTTGCTGTACTTTCTATAGTGAATAGAGTTAGGCAGGGATA
TTCACCATTATCGTTTCAGACCCACCTCCCAACCCCGAGGGGACCCGACAGGCCCGAAGGAATAGAAGAA
GAAGGTGGAGAGAGAGACAGAGACAGATCCATTCGATTAGTGAACGGATCTCGACGGTATCGATCACGAG
ACTAGCCTCGACCATCGATGTCGACGATAAGCTTTGCAAAGATGGATAAAGTTTTAAACAGAGAGGAATC
TTTGCAGCTAATGGACCTTCTAGGTCTTGAAAGGAGTGGGAATTGGCTCCGGTGCCCGTCAGTGGGCAGA
GCGCACATCGCCCACAGTCCCCGAGAAGTTGGGGGGAGGGGTCGGCAATTGAACCGGTGCCTAGAGAAGG
TGGCGCGGGGTAAACTGGGAAAGTGATGTCGTGTACTGGCTCCGCCTTTTTCCCGAGGGTGGGGGAGAAC
CGTATATAAGTGCAGTAGTCGCCGTGAACGTTCTTTTTCGCAACGGGTTTGCCGCCAGAACACAGGTAAG
TGCCGTGTGTGGTTCCCGCGGGCCTGGCCTCTTTACGGGTTATGGCCCTTGCGTGCCTTGAATTACTTCC
ACCTGGCTGCAGTACGTGATTCTTGATCCCGAGCTTCGGGTTGGAAGTGGGTGGGAGAGTTCGAGGCCTT
GCGCTTAAGGAGCCCCTTCGCCTCGTGCTTGAGTTGAGGCCTGGCCTGGGCGCTGGGGCCGCCGCGTGCG
AATCTGGTGGCACCTTCGCGCCTGTCTCGCTGCTTTCGATAAGTCTCTAGCCATTTAAAATTTTTGATGA
CCTGCTGCGACGCTTTTTTTCTGGCAAGATAGTCTTGTAAATGCGGGCCAAGATCTGCACACTGGTATTT
CGGTTTTTGGGGCCGCGGGCGGCGACGGGGCCCGTGCGTCCCAGCGCACATGTTCGGCGAGGCGGGGCCT
GCGAGCGCGGCCACCGAGAATCGGACGGGGGTAGTCTCAAGCTGGCCGGCCTGCTCTGGTGCCTGGCCTC
GCGCCGCCGTGTATCGCCCCGCCCTGGGCGGCAAGGCTGGCCCGGTCGGCACCAGTTGCGTGAGCGGAAA
GATGGCCGCTTCCCGGCCCTGCTGCAGGGAGCTCAAAATGGAGGACGCGGCGCTCGGGAGAGCGGGCGGG
TGAGTCACCCACACAAAGGAAAAGGGCCTTTCCGTCCTCAGCCGTCGCTTCATGTGACTCCACGGAGTAC
CGGGCGCCGTCCAGGCACCTCGATTAGTTCTCGAGCTTTTGGAGTACGTCGTCTTTAGGTTGGGGGGAGG
GGTTTTATGCGATGGAGTTTCCCCACACTGAGTGGGTGGAGACTGAAGTTAGGCCAGCTTGGCACTTGAT
GTAATTCTCCTTGGAATTTGCCCTTTTTGAGTTTGGATCTTGGTTCATTCTCAAGCCTCAGACAGTGGTT
CAAAGTTTTTTTCTTCCATTTCAGGTGTCGTGAGGAATTTCGACATTTAAATTTAATTAATCTCGACGGT
ATCGGTTAACTTTTAAAAGAAAAGGGGGGATTGGGGGGTACAGTGCAGGGGAAAGAATAGTAGACATAAT
AGCAACAGACATACAAACTAAAGAATTACAAAAACAAATTACAAAAATTCAAAATTTTATCGATCACGAG
ACTAGCCTCGAGGTTTAAACCCGGGAGCGCCACCATGTCAAGCTCTTCCTGGCTCCTTCTCAGCCTTGTT
GCTGTAACTGCTGCTCAGTCCACCATTGAGGAACAGGCCAAGACATTTTTGGACAAGTTTAACCACGAAG
CCGAAGACCTGTTCTATCAAAGTTCACTTGCTTCTTGGAATTATAACACCAATATTACTGAAGAGAATGT
CCAAAACATGAATAATGCTGGGGACAAATGGTCTGCCTTTTTAAAGGAACAGTCCACACTTGCCCAAATG
TATCCACTACAAGAAATTCAGAATCTCACAGTCAAGCTTCAGCTGCAGGCTCTTCAGCAAAATGGGTCTT
CAGTGCTCTCAGAAGACAAGAGCAAACGGTTGAACACAATTCTAAATACAATGAGCACCATCTACAGTAC
TGGAAAAGTTTGTAACCCAGATAATCCACAAGAATGCTTATTACTTGAACCAGGTTTGAATGAAATAATG
GCAAACAGTTTAGACTACAATGAGAGGCTCTGGGCTTGGGAAAGCTGGAGATCTGAGGTCGGCAAGCAGC
TGAGGCCATTATATGAAGAGTATGTGGTCTTGAAAAATGAGATGGCAAGAGCAAATCATTATGAGGACTA
TGGGGATTATTGGAGAGGAGACTATGAAGTAAATGGGGTAGATGGCTATGACTACAGCCGCGGCCAGTTG
ATTGAAGATGTGGAACATACCTTTGAAGAGATTAAACCATTATATGAACATCTTCATGCCTATGTGAGGG
CAAAGTTGATGAATGCCTATCCTTCCTATATCAGTCCAATTGGATGCCTCCCTGCTCATTTGCTTGGTGA
TATGTGGGGTAGATTTTGGACAAATCTGTACTCTTTGACAGTTCCCTTTGGACAGAAACCAAACATAGAT
GTTACTGATGCAATGGTGGACCAGGCCTGGGATGCACAGAGAATATTCAAGGAGGCCGAGAAGTTCTTTG
TATCTGTTGGTCTTCCTAATATGACTCAAGGATTCTGGGAAAATTCCATGCTAACGGACCCAGGAAATGT
TCAGAAAGCAGTCTGCCATCCCACAGCTTGGGACCTGGGGAAGGGCGACTTCAGGATCCTTATGTGCACA
AAGGTGACAATGGACGACTTCCTGACAGCTCATCATGAGATGGGGCATATCCAGTATGATATGGCATATG
CTGCACAACCTTTTCTGCTAAGAAATGGAGCTAATGAAGGATTCCATGAAGCTGTTGGGGAAATCATGTC
ACTTTCTGCAGCCACACCTAAGCATTTAAAATCCATTGGTCTTCTGTCACCCGATTTTCAAGAAGACAAT
GAAACAGAAATAAACTTCCTGCTCAAACAAGCACTCACGATTGTTGGGACTCTGCCATTTACTTACATGT
TAGAGAAGTGGAGGTGGATGGTCTTTAAAGGGGAAATTCCCAAAGACCAGTGGATGAAAAAGTGGTGGGA
GATGAAGCGAGAGATAGTTGGGGTGGTGGAACCTGTGCCCCATGATGAAACATACTGTGACCCCGCATCT
CTGTTCCATGTTTCTAATGATTACTCATTCATTCGATATTACACAAGGACCCTTTACCAATTCCAGTTTC
AAGAAGCACTTTGTCAAGCAGCTAAACATGAAGGCCCTCTGCACAAATGTGACATCTCAAACTCTACAGA
AGCTGGACAGAAACTGTTCAATATGCTGAGGCTTGGAAAATCAGAACCCTGGACCCTAGCATTGGAAAAT
GTTGTAGGAGCAAAGAACATGAATGTAAGGCCACTGCTCAACTACTTTGAGCCCTTATTTACCTGGCTGA
AAGACCAGAACAAGAATTCTTTTGTGGGATGGAGTACCGACTGGAGTCCATATGCAGACCAAAGCATCAA
AGTGAGGATAAGCCTAAAATCAGCTCTTGGAGATAAAGCATATGAATGGAACGACAATGAAATGTACCTG
TTCCGATCATCTGTTGCATATGCTATGAGGCAGTACTTTTTAAAAGTAAAAAATCAGATGATTCTTTTTG
GGGAGGAGGATGTGCGAGTGGCTAATTTGAAACCAAGAATCTCCTTTAATTTCTTTGTCACTGCACCTAA
AAATGTGTCTGATATCATTCCTAGAACTGAAGTTGAAAAGGCCATCAGGATGTCCCGGAGCCGTATCAAT
GATGCTTTCCGTCTGAATGACAACAGCCTAGAGTTTCTGGGGATACAGCCAACACTTGGACCTCCTAACC
AGCCCCCTGTTTCCATATGGCTGATTGTTTTTGGAGTTGTGATGGGAGTGATAGTGGTTGGCATTGTCAT
CCTGATCTTCACTGGGATCAGAGATCGGAAGAAGAAAAATAAAGCAAGAAGTGGAGAAAATCCTTATGCC
TCCATCGATATTAGCAAAGGAGAAAATAATCCAGGATTCCAAAACACTGATGATGTTCAGACCTCCTTTT
AGGGATCCATATGCGGACCGTACGTACTAGTGGCCACGGCTGATCATACGGGCTGCAGGAATTCCGCCCC
ACCCCCCCTAACGTTACTGGCCGAAGCCGCTTGGAATAAGGCCGGTGTGCGTTTGTCTATATGTTATTTT
CCACCATATTGCCGTCTTTTGGCAATGTGAGGGCCCGGAAACCTGGCCCTGTCTTCTTGACGAGCATTCC
TAGGGGTCTTTCCCCTCTCGCCAAAGGAATGCAAGGTCTGTTGAATGTCGTGAAGGAAGCAGTTCCTCTG
GAAGCTTCTTGAAGACAAACAACGTCTGTAGCGACCCTTTGCAGGCAGCGGAACCCCCCACCTGGCGACA
GGTGCCTCTGCGGCCAAAAGCCACGTGTATAAGATACACCTGCAAAGGCGGCACAACCCCAGTGCCACGT
TGTGAGTTGGATAGTTGTGGAAAGAGTCAAATGGCTCTCCTCAAGCGTATTCAACAAGGGGCTGAAGGAT
GCCCAGAAGGTACCCCATTGTATGGGATCTGATCTGGGGCCTCGGTGCACATGCTTTACATGTGTTTAGT
CGAGGTTAAAAAACGTCTAGGCCCCCCGAACCACGGGGACGTGGTTTTCCTTTGAAAAACACGATGATAA
TACCATGGCCAAGCCTTTGTCTCAAGAAGAATCCACCCTCATTGAAAGAGCAACGGCTACAATCAACAGC
ATCCCCATCTCTGAAGACTACAGCGTCGCCAGCGCAGCTCTCTCTAGCGACGGCCGCATCTTCACTGGTG
TCAATGTATATCATTTTACTGGGGGACCTTGTGCAGAACTCGTGGTGCTGGGCACTGCTGCTGCTGCGGC
AGCTGGCAACCTGACTTGTATCGTCGCGATCGGAAATGAGAACAGGGGCATCTTGAGCCCCTGCGGACGG
TGCCGACAGGTGCTTCTCGATCTGCATCCTGGGATCAAAGCCATAGTGAAGGACAGTGATGGACAGCCGA
CGGCAGTTGGGATTCGTGAATTGCTGCCCTCTGGTTATGTGTGGGAGGGCTAACTAGCTAGTCGAGCTCA
ACTTCGAATTCGATATCAAGCTTATCGCGATACCGTCGACCTCGAGGGAATTCCGATAATCAACCTCTGG
ATTACAAAATTTGTGAAAGATTGACTGGTATTCTTAACTATGTTGCTCCTTTTACGCTATGTGGATACGC
TGCTTTAATGCCTTTGTATCATGCTATTGCTTCCCGTATGGCTTTCATTTTCTCCTCCTTGTATAAATCC
TGGTTGCTGTCTCTTTATGAGGAGTTGTGGCCCGTTGTCAGGCAACGTGGCGTGGTGTGCACTGTGTTTG
CTGACGCAACCCCCACTGGTTGGGGCATTGCCACCACCTGTCAGCTCCTTTCCGGGACTTTCGCTTTCCC
CCTCCCTATTGCCACGGCGGAACTCATCGCCGCCTGCCTTGCCCGCTGCTGGACAGGGGCTCGGCTGTTG
GGCACTGACAATTCCGTGGTGTTGTCGGGGAAGCTGACGTCCTTTCCATGGCTGCTCGCCTGTGTTGCCA
CCTGGATTCTGCGCGGGACGTCCTTCTGCTACGTCCCTTCGGCCCTCAATCCAGCGGACCTTCCTTCCCG
CGGCCTGCTGCCGGCTCTGCGGCCTCTTCCGCGTCTTCGCCTTCGCCCTCAGACGAGTCGGATCTCCCTT
TGGGCCGCCTCCCCGCATCGGGAATTCGAGCTCGGTACCTTTAAGACCAATGACTTACAAGGCAGCTGTA
GATCTTAGCCACTTTTTAAAAGAAAAGGGGGGACTGGAAGGGCTAATTCACTCCCAACGAAGACAAGATG
GGATCAATTCACCATGGGAATAACTTCGTATAGCATACATTATACGAAGTTATGCTGCTTTTTGCTTGTA
CTGGGTCTCTCTGGTTAGACCAGATCTGAGCCTGGGAGCTCTCTGGCTAACTAGGGAACCCACTGCTTAA
GCCTCAATAAAGCTTGCCTTGAGTGCTTCAAGTAGTGTGTGCCCGTCTGTTGTGTGACTCTGGTAACTAG
AGATCCCTCAGACCCTTTTAGTCAGTGTGGAAAATCTCTAGCAGCATCTAGAATTAATTCCGTGTATTCT
ATAGTGTCACCTAAATCGTATGTGTATGATACATAAGGTTATGTATTAATTGTAGCCGCGTTCTAACGAC
AATATGTACAAGCCTAATTGTGTAGCATCTGGCTTACTGAAGCAGACCCTATCATCTCTCTCGTAAACTG
CCGTCAGAGTCGGTTTGGTTGGACGAACCTTCTGAGTTTCTGGTAACGCCGTCCCGCACCCGGAAATGGT
CAGCGAACCAATCAGCAGGGTCATCGCTAGCCAGATCCTCTACGCCGGACGCATCGTGGCCGGCATCACC
GGCGCCACAGGTGCGGTTGCTGGCGCCTATATCGCCGACATCACCGATGGGGAAGATCGGGCTCGCCACT
TCGGGCTCATGAGCGCTTGTTTCGGCGTGGGTATGGTGGCAGGCCCCGTGGCCGGGGGACTGTTGGGCGC
CATCTCCTTGCATGCACCATTCCTTGCGGCGGCGGTGCTCAACGGCCTCAACCTACTACTGGGCTGCTTC
CTAATGCAGGAGTCGCATAAGGGAGAGCGTCGAATGGTGCACTCTCAGTACAATCTGCTCTGATGCCGCA
TAGTTAAGCCAGCCCCGACACCCGCCAACACCCGCTGACGCGCCCTGACGGGCTTGTCTGCTCCCGGCAT
CCGCTTACAGACAAGCTGTGACCGTCTCCGGGAGCTGCATGTGTCAGAGGTTTTCACCGTCATCACCGAA
ACGCGCGAGACGAAAGGGCCTCGTGATACGCCTATTTTTATAGGTTAATGTCATGATAATAATGGTTTCT
TAGACGTCAGGTGGCACTTTTCGGGGAAATGTGCGCGGAACCCCTATTTGTTTATTTTTCTAAATACATT
CAAATATGTATCCGCTCATGAGACAATAACCCTGATAAATGCTTCAATAATATTGAAAAAGGAAGAGTAT
GAGTATTCAACATTTCCGTGTCGCCCTTATTCCCTTTTTTGCGGCATTTTGCCTTCCTGTTTTTGCTCAC
CCAGAAACGCTGGTGAAAGTAAAAGATGCTGAAGATCAGTTGGGTGCACGAGTGGGTTACATCGAACTGG
ATCTCAACAGCGGTAAGATCCTTGAGAGTTTTCGCCCCGAAGAACGTTTTCCAATGATGAGCACTTTTAA
AGTTCTGCTATGTGGCGCGGTATTATCCCGTATTGACGCCGGGCAAGAGCAACTCGGTCGCCGCATACAC
TATTCTCAGAATGACTTGGTTGAGTACTCACCAGTCACAGAAAAGCATCTTACGGATGGCATGACAGTAA
GAGAATTATGCAGTGCTGCCATAACCATGAGTGATAACACTGCGGCCAACTTACTTCTGACAACGATCGG
AGGACCGAAGGAGCTAACCGCTTTTTTGCACAACATGGGGGATCATGTAACTCGCCTTGATCGTTGGGAA
CCGGAGCTGAATGAAGCCATACCAAACGACGAGCGTGACACCACGATGCCTGTAGCAATGGCAACAACGT
TGCGCAAACTATTAACTGGCGAACTACTTACTCTAGCTTCCCGGCAACAATTAATAGACTGGATGGAGGC
GGATAAAGTTGCAGGACCACTTCTGCGCTCGGCCCTTCCGGCTGGCTGGTTTATTGCTGATAAATCTGGA
GCCGGTGAGCGTGGGTCTCGCGGTATCATTGCAGCACTGGGGCCAGATGGTAAGCCCTCCCGTATCGTAG
TTATCTACACGACGGGGAGTCAGGCAACTATGGATGAACGAAATAGACAGATCGCTGAGATAGGTGCCTC
ACTGATTAAGCATTGGTAACTGTCAGACCAAGTTTACTCATATATACTTTAGATTGATTTAAAACTTCAT
TTTTAATTTAAAAGGATCTAGGTGAAGATCCTTTTTGATAATCTCATGACCAAAATCCCTTAACGTGAGT
TTTCGTTCCACTGAGCGTCAGACCCCGTAGAAAAGATCAAAGGATCTTCTTGAGATCCTTTTTTTCTGCG
CGTAATCTGCTGCTTGCAAACAAAAAAACCACCGCTACCAGCGGTGGTTTGTTTGCCGGATCAAGAGCTA
CCAACTCTTTTTCCGAAGGTAACTGGCTTCAGCAGAGCGCAGATACCAAATACTGTTCTTCTAGTGTAGC
CGTAGTTAGGCCACCACTTCAAGAACTCTGTAGCACCGCCTACATACCTCGCTCTGCTAATCCTGTTACC
AGTGGCTGCTGCCAGTGGCGATAAGTCGTGTCTTACCGGGTTGGACTCAAGACGATAGTTACCGGATAAG
GCGCAGCGGTCGGGCTGAACGGGGGGTTCGTGCACACAGCCCAGCTTGGAGCGAACGACCTACACCGAAC
TGAGATACCTACAGCGTGAGCTATGAGAAAGCGCCACGCTTCCCGAAGGGAGAAAGGCGGACAGGTATCC
GGTAAGCGGCAGGGTCGGAACAGGAGAGCGCACGAGGGAGCTTCCAGGGGGAAACGCCTGGTATCTTTAT
AGTCCTGTCGGGTTTCGCCACCTCTGACTTGAGCGTCGATTTTTGTGATGCTCGTCAGGGGGGCGGAGCC
TATGGAAAAACGCCAGCAACGCGGCCTTTTTACGGTTCCTGGCCTTTTGCTGGCCTTTTGCTCACATGTT
CTTTCCTGCGTTATCCCCTGATTCTGTGGATAACCGTATTACCGCCTTTGAGTGAGCTGATACCGCTCGC
CGCAGCCGAACGACCGAGCGCAGCGAGTCAGTGAGCGAGGAAGCGGAAGAGCGCCCAATACGCAAACCGC
CTCTCCCCGCGCGTTGGCCGATTCATTAATGCAGCTGTGGAATGTGTGTCAGTTAGGGTGTGGAAAGTCC
CCAGGCTCCCCAGCAGGCAGAAGTATGCAAAGCATGCATCTCAATTAGTCAGCAACCAGGTGTGGAAAGT
CCCCAGGCTCCCCAGCAGGCAGAAGTATGCAAAGCATGCATCTCAATTAGTCAGCAACCATAGTCCCGCC
CCTAACTCCGCCCATCCCGCCCCTAACTCCGCCCAGTTCCGCCCATTCTCCGCCCCATGGCTGACTAATT
TTTTTTATTTATGCAGAGGCCGAGGCCGCCTCGGCCTCTGAGCTATTCCAGAAGTAGTGAGGAGGCTTTT
TTGGAGGCCTAGGCTTTTGCAAAAAGCTTGGACACAAGACAGGCTTGCGAGATATGTTTGAGAATACCAC
TTTATCCCGCGTCAGGGAGAGGCAGTGCGTAAAAAGACGCGGACTCATGTGAAATACTGGTTTTTAGTGC
GCCAGATCTCTATAATCTCGCGCAACCTATTTTCCCCTCGAACACTTTTTAAGCCGTAGATAAACAGGCT
GGGACACTTCACATGAGCGAAAAATACATCGTCACCTGGGACATGTTGCAGATCCATGCACGTAAACTCG
CAAGCCGACTGATGCCTTCTGAACAATGGAAAGGCATTATTGCCGTAAGCCGTGGCGGTCTGTACCGGGT
GCGTTACTGGCGCGTGAACTGGGTATTCGTCATGTCGATACCGTTTGTATTTCCAGCTACGATCACGACA
ACCAGCGCGAGCTTAAAGTGCTGAAACGCGCAGAAGGCGATGGCGAAGGCTTCATCGTTATTGATGACCT
GGTGGATACCGGTGGTACTGCGGTTGCGATTCGTGAAATGTATCCAAAAGCGCACTTTGTCACCATCTTC
GCAAAACCGGCTGGTCGTCCGCTGGTTGATGACTATGTTGTTGATATCCCGCAAGATACCTGGATTGAAC
AGCCGTGGGATATGGGCGTCGTATTCGTCCCGCCAATCTCCGGTCGCTAATCTTTTCAACGCCTGGCACT
GCCGGGCGTTGTTCTTTTTAACTTCAGGCGGGTTACAATAGTTTCCAGTAAGTATTCTGGAGGCTGCATC
CATGACACAGGCAAACCTGAGCGAAACCCTGTTCAAACCCCGCTTTAAACATCCTGAAACCTCGACGCTA
GTCCGCCGCTTTAATCACGGCGCACAACCGCCTGTGCAGTCGGCCCTTGATGGTAAAACCATCCCTCACT
GGTATCGCATGATTAACCGTCTGATGTGGATCTGGCGCGGCATTGACCCACGCGAAATCCTCGACGTCCA
GGCACGTATTGTGATGAGCGATGCCGAACGTACCGACGATGATTTATACGATACGGTGATTGGCTACCGT
GGCGGCAACTGGATTTATGAGTGGGCCCCGGATCTTTGTGAAGGAACCTTACTTCTGTGGTGTGACATAA
TTGGACAAACTACCTACAGAGATTTAAAGCTCTAAGGTAAATATAAAATTTTTAAGTGTATAATGTGTTA
AACTACTGATTCTAATTGTTTGTGTATTTTAGATTCCAACCTATGGAACTGATGAATGGGAGCAGTGGTG
GAATGCCTTTAATGAGGAAAACCTGTTTTGCTCAGAAGAAATGCCATCTAGTGATGATGAGGCTACTGCT
GACTCTCAACATTCTACTCCTCCAAAAAAGAAGAGAAAGGTAGAAGACCCCAAGGACTTTCCTTCAGAAT
TGCTAAGTTTTTTGAGTCATGCTGTGTTTAGTAATAGAACTCTTGCTTGCTTTGCTATTTACACCACAAA
GGAAAAAGCTGCACTGCTATACAAGAAAATTATGGAAAAATATTCTGTAACCTTTATAAGTAGGCATAAC
AGTTATAATCATAACATACTGTTTTTTCTTACTCCACACAGGCATAGAGTGTCTGCTATTAATAACTATG
CTCAAAAATTGTGTACCTTTAGCTTTTTAATTTGTAAAGGGGTTAATAAGGAATATTTGATGTATAGTGC
CTTGACTAGAGATCATAATCAGCCATACCACATTTGTAGAGGTTTTACTTGCTTTAAAAAACCTCCCACA
CCTCCCCCTGAACCTGAAACATAAAATGAATGCAATTGTTGTTGTTAACTTGTTTATTGCAGCTTATAAT
GGTTACAAATAAAGCAATAGCATCACAAATTTCACAAATAAAGCATTTTTTTCACTGCATTCTAGTTGTG
GTTTGTCCAAACTCATCAATGTATCTTATCATGTCTGGATCAACTGGATAACTCAAGCTAACCAAAATCA
TCCCAAACTTCCCACCCCATACCCTATTACCACTGCCAATTACCTGTGGTTTCATTTACTCTAAACCTGT
GATTCCTCTGAATTATTTTCATTTTAAAGAAATTGTATTTGTTAAATATGTACTACAAACTTAGTAG
